Addgene plasmid #132034: pDONR221_SLC22A1
Purpose: Gateway entry clone with codon-optimized ORF sequence for subcloning into custom expression vectors
Depositing lab: RESOLUTE Consortium & Giulio Superti-Furga. Depositing organization: CeMM Research Center for Molecular Medicine. Publication: MPP(+)-Induced Changes in Cellular Impedance as a Measure for Organic Cation Transporter (SLC22A1-3) Activity and Inhibition. Mocking TAM, Sijben HJ, Vermeulen YW, IJzerman AP, Heitman LH. Int J Mol Sci. 2022 Jan 21;23(3):1203. doi: 10.3390/ijms23031203. PubMed 35163125.
Backbone
  Vector backbone: pDONR221
  Backbone manufacturer: Thermo Fisher Scientific
  Backbone size w/o insert (bp): 2550
  Vector type: Mammalian Expression
Growth in bacteria
  Bacterial resistance: Kanamycin, 50 μg/mL
  Growth temperature: 37°C
  Growth strain: Stbl3
  Copy number: High Copy
Gene/Insert
  Gene/Insert name: SLC22A1 (alt name: OCT1)
  Species: H. sapiens (human)
  Insert size (bp): 1662
  Entrez Gene: SLC22A1 (a.k.a. HOCT1, OCT1, oct1_cds)
  Cloning method: Gateway Cloning
  Sequencing primers: 5′ M13-fwd; 3′ M13-rev
Terms and licenses: Academic/Nonprofit Terms; Industry Terms
Depositor comments: For more information on the full Resolute plasmid collection, please see www.addgene.org/depositor-collections/re-solute/. Please provide your feedback on this plasmid to the RESOLUTE consortium by filling out their RESOLUTE repository feedback form: https://forms.office.com/Pages/ResponsePage.aspx?id=0e05yklzmkS7rjFGQL4N7z4feCLQvEJAmVcOCM_u885UN1JJRko0Ukg4TVQwNTZLOUxPQVJWT1NHUCQlQCN0PWcu
How to cite: pDONR221_SLC22A1 was a gift from RESOLUTE Consortium & Giulio Superti-Furga (Addgene plasmid # 132034 ; http://n2t.net/addgene:132034 ; RRID:Addgene_132034)
