[The description below was written by a language model from this plasmid's Addgene catalogue record and pLannotate feature annotations shown in this document.]
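Description:
pDONR221_SLC22A1 is a Gateway entry clone built on the pDONR221 backbone, carrying a codon-optimized open reading frame for human SLC22A1 (also known as OCT1). It is propagated in E. coli as a high-copy plasmid through a ColE1/pUC-type origin of replication and is selected with kanamycin via the KanR aminoglycoside phosphotransferase gene. The sequenced record is about 4.2 kb, consistent with the roughly 2.5 kb backbone plus the 1,662 bp insert.

The SLC22A1 coding sequence sits between attL1 and attL2 sites, the recombination sites recognised in the Gateway LR reaction. This allows the ORF to be moved directionally into any attR-containing destination vector. Although the catalogue lists the vector type as mammalian expression, the feature table shows no mammalian promoter or polyadenylation signal, so the plasmid serves as a shuttle for the ORF rather than as an expression construct in its own right. rrnB T1 and T2 terminators lie upstream of the cassette, where they typically insulate the insert from read-through transcription in bacteria. A T7 promoter flanks attL2 on the opposite strand, pointing back toward the insert. Short lacI and lacZα fragments are backbone remnants, and M13 forward and reverse primer sites are used for sequencing.

SLC22A1 encodes an organic cation transporter that carries a broad range of substrates, including MPP, tetraethylammonium, choline, monoamines and drugs such as metformin. The clone belongs to a large consortium collection of solute carrier constructs and is intended for subcloning into custom expression vectors. An associated study used impedance measurements to monitor the activity and inhibition of organic cation transporters.
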