Features (pLannotate 1.2.2; 10 found; start..end, strand, type, name):
    121..213     +  CDS            lacI (fragment): lac repressor; lacI; The lac repressor binds to the lac operator to inhibit transcription in E. coli. This inhibition can be relieved by adding lactose or isopropyl-β-D-thiogalactopyranoside (IPTG).
    268..295     -  terminator     rrnB T2 terminator: transcription terminator T2 from the E. coli rrnB gene
    427..470     +  terminator     rrnB T1 terminator: Escherichia coli rrnB; transcription terminator T1 from the E. coli rrnB gene
    517..553     -  CDS            lacZα (fragment): LacZα fragment of β-galactosidase; lacZ fragment
    569..668     +  protein_bind   attL1: mutant version of attL; recombination site for the Gateway® LR reaction LR Clonase™
    674..2335    +  CDS            SLC22A1: S22A1_HUMAN - Also known as OCT1. Experimental evidence at protein level: Swiss-Prot protein existence level 1. Translocates a broad array of organic cations with various structures and molecular weights including the model compounds 1- methyl-4-phenylpyridinium (MPP), tetraethylammonium (TEA), N-1- methylnicotinamide (NMN), 4-(4-(dimethylamino)styryl)-N- methylpyridinium (ASP), the endogenous compounds choline, guanidine, histamine, epinephrine, adrenaline, noradrenaline and dopamine, and the drugs quinine, and metformin. The transport of organic cations is inhibited by a broad array of compo
   2337..2436    -  protein_bind   attL2: mutant version of attL; recombination site for the Gateway® LR reaction LR Clonase™
   2454..2472    -  promoter       T7 promoter: promoter for bacteriophage T7 RNA polymerase
   2606..3415    +  CDS            KanR: aminoglycoside phosphotransferase; aph(3')-Ia; confers resistance to kanamycin in bacteria or G418 (Geneticin®) in eukaryotes
   3562..4150    +  rep_origin     ori: high-copy-number ColE1/pMB1/pBR322/pUC origin of replication
>Addgene plasmid #132034 | pDONR221_SLC22A1 | addgene full sequence | sequence record 261103 | Addgene NGS Result
CTTTCCTGCGTTATCCCCTGATTCTGTGGATAACCGTATTACCGCCTTTGAGTGAGCTGATACCGCTCGC
CGCAGCCGAACGACCGAGCGCAGCGAGTCAGTGAGCGAGGAAGCGGAAGAGCGCCCAATACGCAAACCGC
CTCTCCCCGCGCGTTGGCCGATTCATTAATGCAGCTGGCACGACAGGTTTCCCGACTGGAAAGCGGGCAG
TGAGCGCAACGCAATTAATACGCGTACCGCTAGCCAGGAAGAGTTTGTAGAAACGCAAAAAGGCCATCCG
TCAGGATGGCCTTCTGCTTAGTTTGATGCCTGGCAGTTTATGGCGGGCGTCCTGCCCGCCACCCTCCGGG
CCGTTGCTTCACAACGTTCAAATCCGCTCCCGGCGGATTTGTCCTACTCAGGAGAGCGTTCACCGACAAA
CAACAGATAAAACGAAAGGCCCAGTCTTCCGACTGAGCCTTTCGTTTTATTTGATGCCTGGCAGTTCCCT
ACTCTCGCGTTAACGCTAGCATGGATGTTTTCCCAGTCACGACGTTGTAAAACGACGGCCAGTCTTAAGC
TCGGGCCCCAAATAATGATTTTATTTTGACTGATAGTGACCTGTTCGTTGCAACACATTGATGAGCAATG
CTTTTTTATAATGCCAACTTTGTACAAAAAAGCAGGCTCCACCATGCCCACCGTGGACGATATCCTGGAG
CAAGTGGGCGAGAGCGGCTGGTTCCAGAAGCAGGCCTTTCTGATCCTGTGCCTGCTGTCCGCCGCCTTCG
CCCCTATCTGCGTGGGCATCGTGTTCCTGGGCTTTACCCCAGACCACCACTGCCAGAGCCCAGGAGTGGC
AGAGCTGTCTCAGAGATGTGGCTGGAGCCCAGCCGAGGAGCTGAACTACACAGTGCCAGGACTGGGACCT
GCAGGAGAGGCCTTTCTGGGCCAGTGCCGGAGATATGAGGTGGACTGGAACCAGTCTGCCCTGAGCTGCG
TGGATCCTCTGGCCTCCCTGGCCACCAATAGGTCTCACCTGCCACTGGGACCATGCCAGGACGGATGGGT
GTACGATACCCCAGGCAGCTCCATCGTGACAGAGTTCAACCTGGTGTGCGCCGACTCTTGGAAGCTGGAT
CTGTTTCAGAGCTGTCTGAATGCCGGCTTCCTGTTTGGCAGCCTGGGCGTGGGCTATTTCGCCGATAGAT
TTGGCAGGAAGCTGTGCCTGCTGGGAACCGTGCTGGTGAACGCCGTGTCCGGCGTGCTGATGGCCTTCAG
CCCCAATTACATGTCCATGCTGCTGTTTCGCCTGCTGCAGGGCCTGGTGTCTAAGGGCAATTGGATGGCC
GGCTATACCCTGATCACAGAGTTCGTGGGATCCGGATCTAGGAGGACAGTGGCCATCATGTACCAGATGG
CCTTTACCGTGGGACTGGTGGCCCTGACAGGACTGGCATATGCACTGCCACACTGGAGGTGGCTGCAGCT
GGCCGTGTCCCTGCCCACCTTCCTGTTTCTGCTGTACTATTGGTGCGTGCCTGAGAGCCCAAGATGGCTG
CTGTCCCAGAAGAGGAACACAGAGGCCATCAAGATCATGGACCACATCGCCCAGAAGAATGGCAAGCTGC
CCCCTGCCGACCTGAAGATGCTGAGCCTGGAGGAGGATGTGACCGAGAAGCTGAGCCCCTCCTTCGCCGA
CCTGTTTCGGACCCCTCGGCTGAGAAAGAGGACATTCATCCTGATGTACCTGTGGTTTACCGATTCCGTG
CTGTATCAGGGCCTGATCCTGCACATGGGCGCCACATCCGGCAACCTGTACCTGGACTTCCTGTATTCTG
CCCTGGTGGAGATCCCAGGCGCCTTTATCGCCCTGATCACAATCGATCGCGTGGGCCGGATCTACCCCAT
GGCAATGTCTAACCTGCTGGCAGGAGCAGCATGTCTGGTCATGATCTTCATCAGCCCCGACCTGCACTGG
CTGAATATCATCATCATGTGCGTGGGCCGCATGGGCATCACCATCGCCATCCAGATGATCTGTCTGGTGA
ACGCCGAGCTGTATCCTACATTTGTGCGGAATCTGGGCGTGATGGTGTGCTCTAGCCTGTGCGATATCGG
CGGCATCATCACCCCTTTCATCGTGTTTCGCCTGAGGGAAGTGTGGCAGGCCCTGCCACTGATCCTGTTC
GCCGTGCTGGGACTGCTGGCAGCAGGAGTGACCCTGCTGCTGCCTGAGACAAAGGGCGTGGCCCTGCCAG
AGACCATGAAGGATGCCGAGAACCTGGGCAGAAAGGCCAAGCCCAAGGAGAATACAATCTACCTGAAGGT
GCAGACCTCCGAGCCTTCTGGCACAGACCCAGCTTTCTTGTACAAAGTTGGCATTATAAGAAAGCATTGC
TTATCAATTTGTTGCAACGAACAGGTCACTATCAGTCAAAATAAAATCATTATTTGCCATCCAGCTGATA
TCCCCTATAGTGAGTCGTATTACATGGTCATAGCTGTTTCCTGGCAGCTCTGGCCCGTGTCTCAAAATCT
CTGATGTTACATTGCACAAGATAAAAATATATCATCATGAACAATAAAACTGTCTGCTTACATAAACAGT
AATACAAGGGGTGTTATGAGCCATATTCAACGGGAAACGTCGAGGCCGCGATTAAATTCCAACATGGATG
CTGATTTATATGGGTATAAATGGGCTCGCGATAATGTCGGGCAATCAGGTGCGACAATCTATCGCTTGTA
TGGGAAGCCCGATGCGCCAGAGTTGTTTCTGAAACATGGCAAAGGTAGCGTTGCCAATGATGTTACAGAT
GAGATGGTCAGACTAAACTGGCTGACGGAATTTATGCCTCTTCCGACCATCAAGCATTTTATCCGTACTC
CTGATGATGCATGGTTACTCACCACTGCGATCCCCGGAAAAACAGCATTCCAGGTATTAGAAGAATATCC
TGATTCAGGTGAAAATATTGTTGATGCGCTGGCAGTGTTCCTGCGCCGGTTGCATTCGATTCCTGTTTGT
AATTGTCCTTTTAACAGCGATCGCGTATTTCGTCTCGCTCAGGCGCAATCACGAATGAATAACGGTTTGG
TTGATGCGAGTGATTTTGATGACGAGCGTAATGGCTGGCCTGTTGAACAAGTCTGGAAAGAAATGCATAA
ACTTTTGCCATTCTCACCGGATTCAGTCGTCACTCATGGTGATTTCTCACTTGATAACCTTATTTTTGAC
GAGGGGAAATTAATAGGTTGTATTGATGTTGGACGAGTCGGAATCGCAGACCGATACCAGGATCTTGCCA
TCCTATGGAACTGCCTCGGTGAGTTTTCTCCTTCATTACAGAAACGGCTTTTTCAAAAATATGGTATTGA
TAATCCTGATATGAATAAATTGCAGTTTCATTTGATGCTCGATGAGTTTTTCTAATCAGAATTGGTTAAT
TGGTTGTAACACTGGCAGAGCATTACGCTGACTTGACGGGACGGCGCAAGCTCATGACCAAAATCCCTTA
ACGTGAGTTACGCGTCGTTCCACTGAGCGTCAGACCCCGTAGAAAAGATCAAAGGATCTTCTTGAGATCC
TTTTTTTCTGCGCGTAATCTGCTGCTTGCAAACAAAAAAACCACCGCTACCAGCGGTGGTTTGTTTGCCG
GATCAAGAGCTACCAACTCTTTTTCCGAAGGTAACTGGCTTCAGCAGAGCGCAGATACCAAATACTGTTC
TTCTAGTGTAGCCGTAGTTAGGCCACCACTTCAAGAACTCTGTAGCACCGCCTACATACCTCGCTCTGCT
AATCCTGTTACCAGTGGCTGCTGCCAGTGGCGATAAGTCGTGTCTTACCGGGTTGGACTCAAGACGATAG
TTACCGGATAAGGCGCAGCGGTCGGGCTGAACGGGGGGTTCGTGCACACAGCCCAGCTTGGAGCGAACGA
CCTACACCGAACTGAGATACCTACAGCGTGAGCTATGAGAAAGCGCCACGCTTCCCGAAGGGAGAAAGGC
GGACAGGTATCCGGTAAGCGGCAGGGTCGGAACAGGAGAGCGCACGAGGGAGCTTCCAGGGGGAAACGCC
TGGTATCTTTATAGTCCTGTCGGGTTTCGCCACCTCTGACTTGAGCGTCGATTTTTGTGATGCTCGTCAG
GGGGGCGGAGCCTATGGAAAAACGCCAGCAACGCGGCCTTTTTACGGTTCCTGGCCTTTTGCTGGCCTTT
TGCTCACATGTT
