>Addgene plasmid #132034 | pDONR221_SLC22A1 | depositor partial sequence | sequence record 253468 | Codon-optimized ORF of SLC22A1
ATGCCCACCGTGGACGATATCCTGGAGCAAGTGGGCGAGAGCGGCTGGTTCCAGAAGCAGGCCTTTCTGA
TCCTGTGCCTGCTGTCCGCCGCCTTCGCCCCTATCTGCGTGGGCATCGTGTTCCTGGGCTTTACCCCAGA
CCACCACTGCCAGAGCCCAGGAGTGGCAGAGCTGTCTCAGAGATGTGGCTGGAGCCCAGCCGAGGAGCTG
AACTACACAGTGCCAGGACTGGGACCTGCAGGAGAGGCCTTTCTGGGCCAGTGCCGGAGATATGAGGTGG
ACTGGAACCAGTCTGCCCTGAGCTGCGTGGATCCTCTGGCCTCCCTGGCCACCAATAGGTCTCACCTGCC
ACTGGGACCATGCCAGGACGGATGGGTGTACGATACCCCAGGCAGCTCCATCGTGACAGAGTTCAACCTG
GTGTGCGCCGACTCTTGGAAGCTGGATCTGTTTCAGAGCTGTCTGAATGCCGGCTTCCTGTTTGGCAGCC
TGGGCGTGGGCTATTTCGCCGATAGATTTGGCAGGAAGCTGTGCCTGCTGGGAACCGTGCTGGTGAACGC
CGTGTCCGGCGTGCTGATGGCCTTCAGCCCCAATTACATGTCCATGCTGCTGTTTCGCCTGCTGCAGGGC
CTGGTGTCTAAGGGCAATTGGATGGCCGGCTATACCCTGATCACAGAGTTCGTGGGATCCGGATCTAGGA
GGACAGTGGCCATCATGTACCAGATGGCCTTTACCGTGGGACTGGTGGCCCTGACAGGACTGGCATATGC
ACTGCCACACTGGAGGTGGCTGCAGCTGGCCGTGTCCCTGCCCACCTTCCTGTTTCTGCTGTACTATTGG
TGCGTGCCTGAGAGCCCAAGATGGCTGCTGTCCCAGAAGAGGAACACAGAGGCCATCAAGATCATGGACC
ACATCGCCCAGAAGAATGGCAAGCTGCCCCCTGCCGACCTGAAGATGCTGAGCCTGGAGGAGGATGTGAC
CGAGAAGCTGAGCCCCTCCTTCGCCGACCTGTTTCGGACCCCTCGGCTGAGAAAGAGGACATTCATCCTG
ATGTACCTGTGGTTTACCGATTCCGTGCTGTATCAGGGCCTGATCCTGCACATGGGCGCCACATCCGGCA
ACCTGTACCTGGACTTCCTGTATTCTGCCCTGGTGGAGATCCCAGGCGCCTTTATCGCCCTGATCACAAT
CGATCGCGTGGGCCGGATCTACCCCATGGCAATGTCTAACCTGCTGGCAGGAGCAGCATGTCTGGTCATG
ATCTTCATCAGCCCCGACCTGCACTGGCTGAATATCATCATCATGTGCGTGGGCCGCATGGGCATCACCA
TCGCCATCCAGATGATCTGTCTGGTGAACGCCGAGCTGTATCCTACATTTGTGCGGAATCTGGGCGTGAT
GGTGTGCTCTAGCCTGTGCGATATCGGCGGCATCATCACCCCTTTCATCGTGTTTCGCCTGAGGGAAGTG
TGGCAGGCCCTGCCACTGATCCTGTTCGCCGTGCTGGGACTGCTGGCAGCAGGAGTGACCCTGCTGCTGC
CTGAGACAAAGGGCGTGGCCCTGCCAGAGACCATGAAGGATGCCGAGAACCTGGGCAGAAAGGCCAAGCC
CAAGGAGAATACAATCTACCTGAAGGTGCAGACCTCCGAGCCTTCTGGCACA
